Addgene plasmid #44108: pEBB-3XMyc-TRAF2 S327A
Depositing lab: William Hahn. Depositing organization: Dana-Farber Cancer Institute. Publication: IkappaB kinase epsilon phosphorylates TRAF2 to promote mammary epithelial cell transformation. Shen RR, Zhou AY, Kim E, Lim E, Habelhah H, Hahn WC. Mol Cell Biol. 2012 Dec;32(23):4756-68. doi: 10.1128/MCB.00468-12. Epub 2012 Sep 24. PubMed 23007157.
Backbone
  Vector backbone: pEBB
  Vector type: Mammalian Expression
Growth in bacteria
  Bacterial resistance: Ampicillin, 100 μg/mL
  Growth temperature: 37°C
  Growth strain: DH5alpha
  Copy number: High Copy
Gene/Insert
  Gene/Insert name: TRAF2 S327A (alt names: TRAF2; TNF receptor-associated factor 2)
  Species: H. sapiens (human)
  Mutation: Serine 327 to Alanine
  GenBank ID: NM_021138.3 NP_066961.2
  Entrez Gene: TRAF2 (a.k.a. MGC:45012, RNF117, TRAP, TRAP3)
  Promoter: EF1α
  Cloning method: Restriction Enzyme; 5′ cloning site Unknown (unknown if destroyed); 3′ cloning site BamHI (not destroyed)
  Sequencing primers: 5′ EF1a-F
Terms and licenses: Academic/Nonprofit Terms; Industry Terms: Not Available to Industry
How to cite: pEBB-3XMyc-TRAF2 S327A was a gift from William Hahn (Addgene plasmid # 44108 ; http://n2t.net/addgene:44108 ; RRID:Addgene_44108)
