[The description below was written by a language model from this plasmid's Addgene catalogue record.]
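Description:
pEBB-3XMyc-TRAF2 S327A is a mammalian expression plasmid built on the pEBB backbone. It carries a point-mutant form of human TRAF2 (TNF receptor-associated factor 2) under the control of the EF1α promoter, a strong constitutive promoter that drives expression in a wide range of mammalian cell types. The plasmid is maintained in E. coli as a high-copy construct under ampicillin selection. The record does not list a mammalian selection marker, a specific origin of replication or a polyadenylation signal, and no feature table is available to confirm these elements.

The insert encodes TRAF2 with serine 327 replaced by alanine, a substitution that removes the hydroxyl group needed for phosphorylation at that position and so produces a non-phosphorylatable variant. The construct name indicates a triple Myc epitope tag fused to TRAF2, which would allow detection and immunoprecipitation with anti-Myc antibodies. The tag is not listed separately in the record, so its position relative to the coding sequence is not stated. The insert was introduced by restriction cloning, with a retained BamHI site at the 3′ end and an unrecorded 5′ site.

The associated publication concerns phosphorylation of TRAF2 by IκB kinase ε and its role in mammary epithelial cell transformation. In that context, the plasmid is probably used as a phospho-site mutant for comparison with wild-type TRAF2 in transfected mammalian cells, to test whether modification of a given serine affects TRAF2 signalling and transformation-related phenotypes. The record does not state the specific role of residue 327.
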