>Addgene plasmid #44108 | pEBB-3XMyc-TRAF2 S327A | addgene partial sequence | sequence record 63493 | EF1a-Fwd
TTTCAGGTGTCGTGAGGAATTCTCTAGAGATCCCTCGACCTCGAGATCCATTGTGCTGGATCTACCATGG
AGCAAAAGCTCATCTCAGAGGAAGATCTGGGAGAGCAAAAGCTCATCTCAGAGGAAGATCTGGGTGAGCA
AAAGCTCATCTCAGAGGAAGATCTGGGATCCATGGCTGCAGCTAGCGTGACCCCCCCTGGCTCCCTGGAG
TTGCTACAGCCCGGCTTCTCCAAGACCCTCCTGGGGACCAAGCTGGAAGCCAAGTACCTGTGCTCCGCCT
GCAGAAACGTCCTCCGCAGGCCCTTCCAGGCGCAGTGTGGCCACCGGTACTGCTCCTTCTGCCTGGCCAG
CATCCTCAGCTCTGGGCCTCAGAACTGTGCTGCCTGTGTTCACGAGGGCATATATGAAGAAGGCATTTCT
ATTTTAGAAAGCAGTTCGGCCTTCCCAGATAATGCTGCCCGCAGGGAGGTGGAGAGCCTGCCGGCCGTCT
GTCCCAGTGATGGATGCACCTGGAAGGGGACCCTGAAAGAATACGAGAGCTGCCACGAAGGCCGCTGCCC
GCTCATGCTGACCGAATGTCCCGCGTGCAAAGGCCTGGTCCGCCTTGGTGAAAAGGAGCGCCACCTGGAG
CACGAGTGCCCGGAGAGAAGCCTGAGCTGCCGGCATTGCCGGGCACCCTGCTGCGGAGCAGACGTGAAGG
CGCACCACGAGGTCTGCCCCAAGTTCCCCTTAACTTGTGACGGCTGCGGCAAGAAGAAGATCCCCCGGGA
GAAGTTTCAGGACCACGTCAAGACTTGTGGCAAGTGTCGAGTCCCTTGCAGATTCCACGCCATCGGCTGC
CTCGAGACGGTAGAGGGTGAGAAACAGCAGGAGCA
