>Addgene plasmid #44108 | pEBB-3XMyc-TRAF2 S327A | addgene partial sequence | sequence record 63494 | hTRAF2-Fwd 5'-GAACATTGTCTGCGTCCTGA-3'
GGTGGCCATGACTGCCGAGGCCTGCAGCCGGCAGCACCGGCTGGACCAAGACAAGATTGAAGCCCTGAGT
AGCAAGGTGCAGCAGCTGGAGAGGGCCATTGGCCTCAAGGACCTGGCGATGGCTGACTTGGAGCAGAAGG
TCTTGGAGATGGAGGCATCCACCTACGATGGGGTCTTCATCTGGAAGATCTCAGACTTCGCCAGGAAGCG
CCAGGAAGCTGTGGCTGGCCGCATACCCGCCATCTTCTCCCCAGCCTTCTACACCAGCAGGTACGGCTAC
AAGATGTGTCTGCGTATCTACCTGAACGGCGACGGCACCGGGCGAGGAACACACCTGTCCCTCTTCTTTG
TGGTGATGAAGGGCCCGAATGACGCCCTGCTGCGGTGGCCCTTCAACCAGAAGGTGACCTTAATGCTGCT
CGACCAGAATAACCGGGAGCACGTGATTGACGCCTTCAGGCCCGACGTGACTTCATCCTCTTTTCAGAGG
CCAGTCAACGACATGAACATCGCAAGCGGCTGCCCCCTCTTCTGCCCCGTCTCCAAGATGGAGGCAAAGA
ATTCCTACGTGCGGGACGATGCCATCTTCATCAAGGCCATTGTGGACCTGACAGGGCTCTAACCTAGGCG
GAAGGGCGAATTCCAGCACACTGGCGGCCGTTACTAGTGGATCCACTAGTGGTACCATCGATGCGGCCGC
GACTCTAGAGTGAGGGTCCCCACCTGGGACCCTTGAGAGTATCAGGTCTCCCACGTGGGAGACAAGAAAT
CCCTGTTTAATATTTAAACAGCAGTGTTCCCCATCTGGGTCCTTGCACCCCTCACTCTGGCCTCAGCCGA
CTGCACAGCGGCCCCTGCATCCCCTTGGCTGTGAGGCCCCTGGACAAGCAGAGGTGGCCAGAGCTGGGAG
GCATGGCCCTGGGGTCCCACGAATTTG
